Addgene plasmid #199566: pRetroX-Tight-Pur-Trim69 Full length, isoform A (codon optimized)
Purpose: Stable and dox. inducible expression of Trim69 Full length, isoform A (codon optimized) after retroviral-mediated gene transfer
Depositing lab: Andrea Cimarelli & Yuxin Song. Depositing organization: INSERM U1111,Centre International de Recherche en Infectiologie (CIRI). Publication: Trim69 is a microtubule regulator that acts as a pantropic viral inhibitor. Song Y, Nguyen XN, Kumar A, da Silva C, Picard L, Etienne L, Cimarelli A. Proc Natl Acad Sci U S A. 2022 Oct 25;119(43):e2211467119. doi: 10.1073/pnas.2211467119. Epub 2022 Oct 17. PubMed 36251989.
Backbone
  Vector backbone: pRetroX-Tight-Pur
  Backbone manufacturer: Clontech
  Vector type: Retroviral ; Allows for Puromycin selection
Growth in bacteria
  Bacterial resistance: Ampicillin, 100 μg/mL
  Growth temperature: 37°C
  Growth strain: NEB Stable
  Copy number: High Copy
Gene/Insert
  Gene/Insert name: Trim69 Full length, isoform A (codon optimized)
  Species: H. sapiens (human)
  Mutation: codon optimized
  Entrez Gene: TRIM69 (a.k.a. HSD-34, HSD34, RNF36, Trif)
  Tag / fusion protein: Flag (N terminal on insert)
  Cloning method: Restriction Enzyme; 5′ cloning site BamHI (unknown if destroyed); 3′ cloning site EcoRI (unknown if destroyed)
Terms and licenses: Academic/Nonprofit Terms; Industry Terms: Not Available to Industry
How to cite: pRetroX-Tight-Pur-Trim69 Full length, isoform A (codon optimized) was a gift from Andrea Cimarelli & Yuxin Song (Addgene plasmid # 199566 ; http://n2t.net/addgene:199566 ; RRID:Addgene_199566)
