[The description below was written by a language model from this plasmid's Addgene catalogue record and pLannotate feature annotations shown in this document.]
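Description:
pRetroX-Tight-Pur-Trim69 Full length, isoform A (codon optimized) is a gammaretroviral transfer vector built on the Clontech pRetroX-Tight-Pur backbone, designed for stable, doxycycline-inducible expression of human TRIM69 in mammalian cells after retroviral gene transfer. In bacteria it is maintained as a high-copy plasmid through a ColE1/pUC-type origin and selected with ampicillin via the β-lactamase gene and its native promoter. Short annotated fragments of rop, bom and an SV40 promoter region are backbone remnants outside the viral cassette.

The viral genome is driven in packaging cells by a hybrid 5' end in which the CMV enhancer and promoter are fused to a truncated LTR. This is followed by a packaging signal and a truncated gag segment lacking its start codon, which together support encapsidation of the RNA. The 3' LTR carries a U3 deletion, making the integrated provirus self-inactivating, so that transcription depends on internal promoters. The first of these is the PTight Tet-responsive promoter, seven tet operators upstream of a minimal CMV promoter, which controls a codon-optimized, full-length TRIM69 isoform A coding sequence carrying an N-terminal Flag tag. The feature table annotates this tag as a short fragment of 3xFLAG, consistent with a single epitope. The insert was cloned between BamHI and EcoRI sites. Downstream, a mouse PGK promoter constitutively expresses puromycin N-acetyltransferase for selection of transduced cells.

Because PTight is active only when a tetracycline-controlled transactivator is present, and the plasmid encodes none, induction requires that factor to be supplied separately in the target cells. The associated publication describes TRIM69 as a microtubule regulator with broad antiviral activity, and this construct allows its controlled expression in such studies.
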