Features (pLannotate 1.2.2; 19 found; start..end, strand, type, name):
     96..475     +  enhancer       CMV enhancer: human cytomegalovirus immediate early enhancer
    476..679     +  promoter       CMV promoter: human cytomegalovirus (CMV) immediate early promoter
    680..855     +  LTR            5' LTR (truncated): truncated long terminal repeat from Moloney murine sarcoma virus
    977..1251    +  misc_feature   MESV Ψ (fragment): packaging signal of murine embryonic stem cell virus
   1318..1734    +  CDS            gag (truncated): truncated Moloney murine leukemia virus (MMLV) gag gene lacking the start codon
   1770..2084    +  promoter       tight TRE promoter: Tet-responsive promoter PTight, consisting of seven tet operator sequences followed by the minimal CMV promoter
   2103..2126    +  CDS            3xFLAG (fragment): three tandem FLAG® epitope tags
   2146..3642    +  CDS            TRIM69: TRI69_HUMAN - Also known as RNF36. Experimental evidence at protein level: Swiss-Prot protein existence level 1. May have E3 ubiquitin-protein ligase activity. May play a role in apoptosis. From Homo sapiens (Human).
   3656..4155    +  promoter       PGK promoter: mouse phosphoglycerate kinase 1 promoter
   4176..4775    +  CDS            PuroR: puromycin N-acetyltransferase; pac from Streptomyces alboniger; confers resistance to puromycin
   4842..4914    +  CDS            env (fragment): murine leukemia virus gPr80 envelope polyprotein precursor; env; proteolytically cleaved into gp70SU and p15TM subunits
   4956..5381    +  LTR            3' LTR (ΔU3): self-inactivating 3' long terminal repeat (LTR) from Moloney murine leukemia virus
   5450..5490    +  CDS            rop (fragment): Rop protein, which maintains plasmids at low copy number; rop
   5592..5630    +  misc_feature   bom (fragment): basis of mobility region from pBR322
   5647..5976    +  promoter       SV40 promoter: SV40 enhancer and early promoter
   5982..6083    +  misc_feature   bom (fragment): basis of mobility region from pBR322
   6269..6857    -  rep_origin     ori: high-copy-number ColE1/pMB1/pBR322/pUC origin of replication
   7028..7888    -  CDS            AmpR: β-lactamase; bla; confers resistance to ampicillin, carbenicillin, and related antibiotics
   7889..7993    -  promoter       AmpR promoter: bla
>Addgene plasmid #199566 | pRetroX-Tight-Pur-Trim69 Full length, isoform A (codon optimized) | addgene full sequence | sequence record 392269 | Addgene NGS Result
TCGTCTTCAAGAATTAGCTTGGCCATTGCATACGTTGTATCCATATCATAATATGTACATTTATATTGGC
TCATGTCCAACATTACCGCCATGTTGACATTGATTATTGACTAGTTATTAATAGTAATCAATTACGGGGT
CATTAGTTCATAGCCCATATATGGAGTTCCGCGTTACATAACTTACGGTAAATGGCCCGCCTGGCTGACC
GCCCAACGACCCCCGCCCATTGACGTCAATAATGACGTATGTTCCCATAGTAACGCCAATAGGGACTTTC
CATTGACGTCAATGGGTGGAGTATTTACGGTAAACTGCCCACTTGGCAGTACATCAAGTGTATCATATGC
CAAGTACGCCCCCTATTGACGTCAATGACGGTAAATGGCCCGCCTGGCATTATGCCCAGTACATGACCTT
ATGGGACTTTCCTACTTGGCAGTACATCTACGTATTAGTCATCGCTATTACCATGGTGATGCGGTTTTGG
CAGTACATCAATGGGCGTGGATAGCGGTTTGACTCACGGGGATTTCCAAGTCTCCACCCCATTGACGTCA
ATGGGAGTTTGTTTTGGCACCAAAATCAACGGGACTTTCCAAAATGTCGTAACAACTCCGCCCCATTGAC
GCAAATGGGCGGTAGGCGTGTACGGTGGGAGGTCTATATAAGCAGAGCTCAATAAAAGAGCCCACAACCC
CTCACTCGGCGCGCCAGTCTTCCGATAGACTGCGTCGCCCGGGTACCCGTATTCCCAATAAAGCCTCTTG
CTGTTTGCATCCGAATCGTGGTCTCGCTGTTCCTTGGGAGGGTCTCCTCTGAGTGATTGACTACCCACGA
CGGGGGTCTTTCATTTGGGGGCTCGTCCGGGATTTGGAGACCCCTGCCCAGGGACCACCGACCCACCACC
GGGAGGTAAGCTGGCCAGCAACTTATCTGTGTCTGTCCGATTGTCTAGTGTCTATGTTTGATGTTATGCG
CCTGCGTCTGTACTAGTTAGCTAACTAGCTCTGTATCTGGCGGACCCGTGGTGGAACTGACGAGTTCTGA
ACACCCGGCCGCAACCCTGGGAGACGTCCCAGGGACTTTGGGGGCCGTTTTTGTGGCCCGACCTGAGGAA
GGGAGTCGATGTGGAATCCGACCCCGTCAGGATATGTGGTTCTGGTAGGAGACGAGAACCTAAAACAGTT
CCCGCCTCCGTCTGAATTTTTGCTTTCGGTTTGGAACCGAAGCCGCGCGTCTTGTCTGCTGCAGCGCTGC
AGCATCGTTCTGTGTTGTCTCTGTCTGACTGTGTTTCTGTATTTGTCTGAAAATTAGGGCCAGACTGTTA
CCACTCCCTTAAGTTTGACCTTAGGTCACTGGAAAGATGTCGAGCGGATCGCTCACAACCAGTCGGTAGA
TGTCAAGAAGAGACGTTGGGTTACCTTCTGCTCTGCAGAATGGCCAACCTTTAACGTCGGATGGCCGCGA
GACGGCACCTTTAACCGAGACCTCATCACCCAGGTTAAGATCAAGGTCTTTTCACCTGGCCCGCATGGAC
ACCCAGACCAGGTCCCCTACATCGTGACCTGGGAAGCCTTGGCTTTTGACCCCCCTCCCTGGGTCAAGCC
CTTTGTACACCCTAAGCCTCCGCCTCCTCTTCCTCCATCCGCCCCGTCTCTCCCCCTTGAACCTCCTCGT
TCGACCCCGCCTCGATCCTCCCTTTATCCAGCCCTCACTCCTTCTCTAGGCGCCGGAATTGAAGATCTGA
GGCCCTTTCGTCTTCACTCGAGTTTACTCCCTATCAGTGATAGAGAACGTATGTCGAGTTTACTCCCTAT
CAGTGATAGAGAACGATGTCGAGTTTACTCCCTATCAGTGATAGAGAACGTATGTCGAGTTTACTCCCTA
TCAGTGATAGAGAACGTATGTCGAGTTTACTCCCTATCAGTGATAGAGAACGTATGTCGAGTTTATCCCT
ATCAGTGATAGAGAACGTATGTCGAGTTTACTCCCTATCAGTGATAGAGAACGTATGTCGAGGTAGGCGT
GTACGGTGGGAGGCCTATATAAGCAGAGCTCGTTTAGTGAACCGTCAGATCGCCTGGAGAAGGATCCACC
ATGGACTACAAAGACGATGACGATAAGGGTGGCGGAGCGGCCGCCGAGGTGTCCACCAACCCCAGCTCCA
ACATTGACCCTGGCGACTACGTGGAGATGAACGATAGCATCACCCACCTGCCCTCCAAGGTGGTCATCCA
GGACATCACCATGGAGCTGCACTGCCCTCTGTGTAACGACTGGTTCAGAGACCCTCTGATGCTGTCCTGT
GGCCACAACTTCTGCGAGGCCTGCATCCAAGACTTTTGGAGGCTGCAGGCCAAGGAGACCTTTTGCCCCG
AGTGCAAGATGCTGTGCCAGTACAACAACTGCACATTCAACCCCGTCCTGGATAAGCTGGTGGAGAAAAT
CAAGAAGCTGCCCCTCCTGAAAGGCCACCCCCAGTGTCCTGAGCACGGCGAAAACCTCAAACTGTTCTCC
AAGCCCGACGGCAAACTGATTTGTTTCCAGTGCAAGGATGCCAGGCTGAGCGTGGGCCAGTCCAAGGAGT
TTCTGCAAATCTCCGACGCCGTGCACTTCTTCACCGAGGAGCTGGCCATTCAGCAGGGCCAGCTGGAGAC
CACCCTGAAGGAGCTGCAAACCCTCAGGAACATGCAGAAGGAGGCCATCGCCGCTCACAAGGAAAACAAG
CTGCACCTCCAGCAGCACGTGTCCATGGAGTTCCTCAAGCTCCATCAGTTCCTGCACTCCAAGGAAAAGG
ATATCCTCACCGAGCTGAGAGAGGAAGGCAAAGCCCTGAATGAAGAGATGGAGCTGAACCTGAGCCAGCT
CCAGGAGCAGTGCCTGCTGGCCAAGGACATGCTCGTGAGCATCCAGGCCAAGACCGAACAGCAGAACAGC
TTCGACTTCCTCAAGGATATTACCACCCTGCTGCACTCCCTGGAGCAGGGCATGAAGGTCCTGGCCACCA
GAGAGCTCATTTCCAGGAAGCTGAACCTGGGCCAGTATAAGGGCCCCATTCAGTACATGGTGTGGAGGGA
GATGCAGGACACCCTGTGTCCCGGCCTGAGCCCTCTGACACTGGACCCCAAAACAGCCCACCCCAATCTG
GTGCTGTCCAAGAGCCAGACCTCCGTGTGGCATGGCGACATCAAGAAGATCATGCCCGATGACCCCGAGA
GGTTTGACAGCAGCGTCGCTGTGCTGGGCTCCAGAGGCTTTACCAGCGGCAAATGGTACTGGGAAGTGGA
GGTGGCCAAAAAGACCAAATGGACAGTGGGAGTGGTGAGGGAAAGCATTATCAGGAAGGGCAGCTGTCCT
CTGACACCTGAGCAGGGCTTTTGGCTGCTGAGGCTGAGAAACCAGACAGACCTGAAGGCCCTGGACCTCC
CCAGCTTCAGCCTGACCCTGACAAACAACCTGGACAAGGTCGGCATCTACCTGGACTACGAGGGAGGCCA
GCTGAGCTTCTATAATGCCAAAACCATGACACACATCTATACCTTTTCCAACACATTTATGGAGAAGCTG
TACCCTTATTTCTGTCCCTGCCTGAACGACGGCGGCGAAAATAAGGAGCCCCTGCACATTCTGCACCCCC
AGTGAGAATTCTACCGGGTAGGGGAGGCGCTTTTCCCAAGGCAGTCTGGAGCATGCGCTTTAGCAGCCCC
GCTGGGCACTTGGCGCTACACAAGTGGCCTCTGGCCTCGCACACATTCCACATCCACCGGTAGGCGCCAA
CCGGCTCCGTTCTTTGGTGGCCCCTTCGCGCCACCTTCTACTCCTCCCCTAGTCAGGAAGTTCCCCCCCG
CCCCGCAGCTCGCGTCGTGCAGGACGTGACAAATGGAAGTAGCACGTCTCACTAGTCTCGTGCAGATGGA
CAGCACCGCTGAGCAATGGAAGCGGGTAGGCCTTTGGGGCAGCGGCCAATAGCAGCTTTGCTCCTTCGCT
TTCTGGGCTCAGAGGCTGGGAAGGGGTGGGTCCGGGGGCGGGCTCAGGGGCGGGCTCAGGGGCGGGGCGG
GCGCCCGAAGGTCCTCCGGAGGCCCGGCATTCTGCACGCTTCAAAAGCGCACGTCTGCCGCGCTGTTCTC
CTCTTCCTCATCTCCGGGCCTTTCGACCTGCAGCCCAAGCTTACCATGACCGAGTACAAGCCCACGGTGC
GCCTCGCCACCCGCGACGACGTCCCCAGGGCCGTACGCACCCTCGCCGCCGCGTTCGCCGACTACCCCGC
CACGCGCCACACCGTCGATCCGGACCGCCACATCGAGCGGGTCACCGAGCTGCAAGAACTCTTCCTCACG
CGCGTCGGGCTCGACATCGGCAAGGTGTGGGTCGCGGACGACGGCGCCGCGGTGGCGGTCTGGACCACGC
CGGAGAGCGTCGAAGCGGGGGCGGTGTTCGCCGAGATCGGCCCGCGCATGGCCGAGTTGAGCGGTTCCCG
GCTGGCCGCGCAGCAACAGATGGAAGGCCTCCTGGCGCCGCACCGGCCCAAGGAGCCCGCGTGGTTCCTG
GCCACCGTCGGCGTCTCGCCCGACCACCAGGGCAAGGGTCTGGGCAGCGCCGTCGTGCTCCCCGGAGTGG
AGGCGGCCGAGCGCGCCGGGGTGCCCGCCTTCCTGGAGACCTCCGCGCCCCGCAACCTCCCCTTCTACGA
GCGGCTCGGCTTCACCGTCACCGCCGACGTCGAGGTGCCCGAAGGACCGCGCACCTGGTGCATGACCCGC
AAGCCCGGTGCCTGACGCCCGCCCCACGACCCGCAGCGCCCGACCGAAAGGAGCGCACGACCCCATGCAT
CGGCGTCTCGAGATATCAGTGGTCCAGGCTCTAGTTTTGACTCAACAATATCACCAGCTGAAGCCTATAG
AGTACGAGCCATAGATAAAATAAAAGATTTTATTTAGTCTCCAGAAAAAGGGGGGAATGAAAGACCCCAC
CTGTAGGTTTGGCAAGCTAGCTTAAGTAACGCCATTTTGCAAGGCATGGAAAAATACATAACTGAGAATA
GAGAAGTTCAGATCAAGGTCAGGAACAGATGGAACAGGGTCGACCCTAGAGAACCATCAGATGTTTCCAG
GGTGCCCCAAGGACCTGAAATGACCCTGTGCCTTATTTGAACTAACCAATCAGTTCGCTTCTCGCTTCTG
TTCGCGCGCTTCTGCTCCCCGAGCTCAATAAAAGAGCCCACAACCCCTCACTCGGGGCGCCAGTCCTCCG
ATTGACTGAGTCGCCCGGGTACCCGTGTATCCAATAAACCCTCTTGCAGTTGCATCCGACTTGTGGTCTC
GCTGTTCCTTGGGAGGGTCTCCTCTGAGTGATTGACTACCCGTCAGCGGGGGTCTTTCATTTGGGGGCTC
GTCCGGGATCGGGAGACCCCTGCCCAGGGACCACCGACCCACCACCGGGAGGTAAGCTGGCTGCCTCGCG
CGTTTCGGTGATGACGGTGAAAACCTCTGACACATGCAGCTCCCGGAGACGGTCACAGCTTGTCTGTAAG
CGGATGCCGGGAGCAGACAAGCCCGTCAGGGCGCGTCAGCGGGTGTTGGCGGGTGTCGGGGCGCAGCCAT
GACCCAGTCACGTAGCGATAGCGGAGTGTAGATCCGGCTGTGGAATGTGTGTCAGTTAGGGTGTGGAAAG
TCCCCAGGCTCCCCAGCAGGCAGAAGTATGCAAAGCATGCATCTCAATTAGTCAGCAACCAGGTGTGGAA
AGTCCCCAGGCTCCCCAGCAGGCAGAAGTATGCAAAGCATGCATCTCAATTAGTCAGCAACCATAGTCCC
GCCCCTAACTCCGCCCATCCCGCCCCTAACTCCGCCCAGTTCCGCCCATTCTCCGCCCCATGGCTGACTA
ATTTTTTTTATTTATGCAGAGGCCGAGGCCGCCTCGGCCTCTGAGCTATTCCAGAAGTAGTGAGGAGGCT
TTTTTGGAGGCCTAGGCTTTTGCAAAAAGCTTACTGGCTTAACTATGCGGCATCAGAGCAGATTGTACTG
AGAGTGCACCATATGCGGTGTGAAATACCGCACAGATGCGTAAGGAGAAAATACCGCATCAGGCGCTCTT
CCGCTTCCTCGCTCACTGACTCGCTGCGCTCGGTCGTTCGGCTGCGGCGAGCGGTATCAGCTCACTCAAA
GGCGGTAATACGGTTATCCACAGAATCAGGGGATAACGCAGGAAAGAACATGTGAGCAAAAGGCCAGCAA
AAGGCCAGGAACCGTAAAAAGGCCGCGTTGCTGGCGTTTTTCCATAGGCTCCGCCCCCCTGACGAGCATC
ACAAAAATCGACGCTCAAGTCAGAGGTGGCGAAACCCGACAGGACTATAAAGATACCAGGCGTTTCCCCC
TGGAAGCTCCCTCGTGCGCTCTCCTGTTCCGACCCTGCCGCTTACCGGATACCTGTCCGCCTTTCTCCCT
TCGGGAAGCGTGGCGCTTTCTCATAGCTCACGCTGTAGGTATCTCAGTTCGGTGTAGGTCGTTCGCTCCA
AGCTGGGCTGTGTGCACGAACCCCCCGTTCAGCCCGACCGCTGCGCCTTATCCGGTAACTATCGTCTTGA
GTCCAACCCGGTAAGACACGACTTATCGCCACTGGCAGCAGCCACTGGTAACAGGATTAGCAGAGCGAGG
TATGTAGGCGGTGCTACAGAGTTCTTGAAGTGGTGGCCTAACTACGGCTACACTAGAAGGACAGTATTTG
GTATCTGCGCTCTGCTGAAGCCAGTTACCTTCGGAAAAAGAGTTGGTAGCTCTTGATCCGGCAAACAAAC
CACCGCTGGTAGCGGTGGTTTTTTTGTTTGCAAGCAGCAGATTACGCGCAGAAAAAAAGGATCTCAAGAA
GATCCTTTGATCTTTTCTACGGGGTCTGACGCTCAGTGGAACGAAAACTCACGTTAAGGGATTTTGGTCA
TGAGATTATCAAAAAGGATCTTCACCTAGATCCTTTTAAATTAAAAATGAAGTTTTAAATCAATCTAAAG
TATATATGAGTAAACTTGGTCTGACAGTTACCAATGCTTAATCAGTGAGGCACCTATCTCAGCGATCTGT
CTATTTCGTTCATCCATAGTTGCCTGACTCCCCGTCGTGTAGATAACTACGATACGGGAGGGCTTACCAT
CTGGCCCCAGTGCTGCAATGATACCGCGAGACCCACGCTCACCGGCTCCAGATTTATCAGCAATAAACCA
GCCAGCCGGAAGGGCCGAGCGCAGAAGTGGTCCTGCAACTTTATCCGCCTCCATCCAGTCTATTAATTGT
TGCCGGGAAGCTAGAGTAAGTAGTTCGCCAGTTAATAGTTTGCGCAACGTTGTTGCCATTGCTGCAGGCA
TCGTGGTGTCACGCTCGTCGTTTGGTATGGCTTCATTCAGCTCCGGTTCCCAACGATCAAGGCGAGTTAC
ATGATCCCCCATGTTGTGCAAAAAAGCGGTTAGCTCCTTCGGTCCTCCGATCGTTGTCAGAAGTAAGTTG
GCCGCAGTGTTATCACTCATGGTTATGGCAGCACTGCATAATTCTCTTACTGTCATGCCATCCGTAAGAT
GCTTTTCTGTGACTGGTGAGTACTCAACCAAGTCATTCTGAGAATAGTGTATGCGGCGACCGAGTTGCTC
TTGCCCGGCGTCAACACGGGATAATACCGCGCCACATAGCAGAACTTTAAAAGTGCTCATCATTGGAAAA
CGTTCTTCGGGGCGAAAACTCTCAAGGATCTTACCGCTGTTGAGATCCAGTTCGATGTAACCCACTCGTG
CACCCAACTGATCTTCAGCATCTTTTACTTTCACCAGCGTTTCTGGGTGAGCAAAAACAGGAAGGCAAAA
TGCCGCAAAAAAGGGAATAAGGGCGACACGGAAATGTTGAATACTCATACTCTTCCTTTTTCAATATTAT
TGAAGCATTTATCAGGGTTATTGTCTCATGAGCGGATACATATTTGAATGTATTTAGAAAAATAAACAAA
TAGGGGTTCCGCGCACATTTCCCCGAAAAGTGCCACCTGACGTCTAAGAAACCATTATTATCATGACATT
AACCTATAAAAATAGGCGTATCACGAGGCCCTT
