>Addgene plasmid #199566 | pRetroX-Tight-Pur-Trim69 Full length, isoform A (codon optimized) | depositor partial sequence | sequence record 386787 | Flag-tagged full length Trim69
ATGGACTACAAAGACGATGACGATAAGGGTGGCGGAGCGGCCGCCGAGGTGTCCACCAACCCCAGCTCCA
ACATTGACCCTGGCGACTACGTGGAGATGAACGATAGCATCACCCACCTGCCCTCCAAGGTGGTCATCCA
GGACATCACCATGGAGCTGCACTGCCCTCTGTGTAACGACTGGTTCAGAGACCCTCTGATGCTGTCCTGT
GGCCACAACTTCTGCGAGGCCTGCATCCAAGACTTTTGGAGGCTGCAGGCCAAGGAGACCTTTTGCCCCG
AGTGCAAGATGCTGTGCCAGTACAACAACTGCACATTCAACCCCGTCCTGGATAAGCTGGTGGAGAAAAT
CAAGAAGCTGCCCCTCCTGAAAGGCCACCCCCAGTGTCCTGAGCACGGCGAAAACCTCAAACTGTTCTCC
AAGCCCGACGGCAAACTGATTTGTTTCCAGTGCAAGGATGCCAGGCTGAGCGTGGGCCAGTCCAAGGAGT
TTCTGCAAATCTCCGACGCCGTGCACTTCTTCACCGAGGAGCTGGCCATTCAGCAGGGCCAGCTGGAGAC
CACCCTGAAGGAGCTGCAAACCCTCAGGAACATGCAGAAGGAGGCCATCGCCGCTCACAAGGAAAACAAG
CTGCACCTCCAGCAGCACGTGTCCATGGAGTTCCTCAAGCTCCATCAGTTCCTGCACTCCAAGGAAAAGG
ATATCCTCACCGAGCTGAGAGAGGAAGGCAAAGCCCTGAATGAAGAGATGGAGCTGAACCTGAGCCAGCT
CCAGGAGCAGTGCCTGCTGGCCAAGGACATGCTCGTGAGCATCCAGGCCAAGACCGAACAGCAGAACAGC
TTCGACTTCCTCAAGGATATTACCACCCTGCTGCACTCCCTGGAGCAGGGCATGAAGGTCCTGGCCACCA
GAGAGCTCATTTCCAGGAAGCTGAACCTGGGCCAGTATAAGGGCCCCATTCAGTACATGGTGTGGAGGGA
GATGCAGGACACCCTGTGTCCCGGCCTGAGCCCTCTGACACTGGACCCCAAAACAGCCCACCCCAATCTG
GTGCTGTCCAAGAGCCAGACCTCCGTGTGGCATGGCGACATCAAGAAGATCATGCCCGATGACCCCGAGA
GGTTTGACAGCAGCGTCGCTGTGCTGGGCTCCAGAGGCTTTACCAGCGGCAAATGGTACTGGGAAGTGGA
GGTGGCCAAAAAGACCAAATGGACAGTGGGAGTGGTGAGGGAAAGCATTATCAGGAAGGGCAGCTGTCCT
CTGACACCTGAGCAGGGCTTTTGGCTGCTGAGGCTGAGAAACCAGACAGACCTGAAGGCCCTGGACCTCC
CCAGCTTCAGCCTGACCCTGACAAACAACCTGGACAAGGTCGGCATCTACCTGGACTACGAGGGAGGCCA
GCTGAGCTTCTATAATGCCAAAACCATGACACACATCTATACCTTTTCCAACACATTTATGGAGAAGCTG
TACCCTTATTTCTGTCCCTGCCTGAACGACGGCGGCGAAAATAAGGAGCCCCTGCACATTCTGCACCCCC
AGTGA
